Addgene plasmid #79543: pNR188
Purpose: (Empty Backbone) Output plasmid: contains 16-state register made up of TP901, BxbI, and A118 recognition sites.
Depositing lab: Timothy Lu. Depositing organization: Massachusetts Institute of Technology. Publication: Synthetic recombinase-based state machines in living cells. Roquet N, Soleimany AP, Ferris AC, Aaronson S, Lu TK. Science. 2016 Jul 22;353(6297):aad8559. doi: 10.1126/science.aad8559. Epub 2016 Jul 21. PubMed 27463678.
Backbone
  Vector backbone: pBAC
  Backbone manufacturer: Wild, J.; Hradecna, Z.; Szybalski, W. Genome Res. 2002 Sep; 12(9): 1434–1444. DOI: 10.1101/gr.130502
  Vector type: Bacterial Expression
Growth in bacteria
  Bacterial resistance: Chloramphenicol, 25 μg/mL
  Growth temperature: 37°C
  Growth strain: DH5alpha
  Copy number: Low Copy
Terms and licenses: Academic/Nonprofit Terms; Industry Terms: Not Available to Industry
How to cite: pNR188 was a gift from Timothy Lu (Addgene plasmid # 79543 ; http://n2t.net/addgene:79543 ; RRID:Addgene_79543)
