[The description below was written by a language model from this plasmid's Addgene catalogue record and pLannotate feature annotations shown in this document.]
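Description:
pNR188 is a low-copy bacterial "output" plasmid built on a pBAC (F-plasmid-derived bacterial artificial chromosome) backbone and catalogued as an empty backbone for bacterial expression. It is maintained in E. coli through the F-factor replication and partitioning machinery annotated across most of the 8,484-nt sequence. This comprises the ori2/oriS origin with its initiator gene repE and the incC incompatibility region, together with the sopA, sopB and sopC partitioning system, which distributes the plasmid to daughter cells and keeps it stable at very low copy. An additional oriV origin is annotated, along with a fragment of the resD resolvase gene carried over from the F plasmid. Selection is by chloramphenicol, conferred by the cat gene under its native cat promoter.

The functional payload is a 16-state DNA register composed of recognition sites for three large serine recombinases: TP901, BxbI and A118. The recombinases themselves are not annotated on this plasmid and are presumably supplied from elsewhere. When they act on their cognate sites, they invert or excise the intervening DNA segments. Because the sites are arranged so that the outcome depends on both which recombinases act and in what order, the register can adopt distinct sequence configurations that record the identity and order of the inputs a cell has received. The automated feature table does not annotate the recombinase sites. The register presumably lies in the unannotated stretch between a fragment of a putative bacterial terminator and sopC, although the record does not give its position or layout. The plasmid is used in recombinase-based synthetic state machines in living bacterial cells. As an empty backbone, its register may also serve as a scaffold for adding state-dependent gene outputs, though the record does not say so.
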