Features (pLannotate 1.2.2; 11 found; start..end, strand, type, name):
     26..65      -  terminator     bacterial terminator (fragment): putative bacterial transcription terminator
   1828..2301    -  misc_feature   sopC: sopC; centromere-like partitioning region of the bacterial F plasmid
   2377..3345    -  CDS            sopB: SOPB_ECOLI - Also known as B. Experimental evidence at protein level: Swiss-Prot protein existence level 1. Control of plasmid partitioning; required to recognize the cis-acting. Binds specifically with the DNA segment containing the sopC region. SopB is trans-acting. From Escherichia coli (strain K12).
   3345..4520    -  CDS            sopA: partitioning protein for the bacterial F plasmid; sopA
   4846..5096    -  misc_feature   incC: incC; incompatibility region of the bacterial F plasmid
   5099..5854    -  CDS            repE: replication initiation protein for the bacterial F plasmid; repE
   5945..6164    -  rep_origin     ori2: secondary origin of replication for the bacterial F plasmid; also known as oriS
   6240..6854    -  rep_origin     oriV: origin of replication for the bacterial F plasmid
   7252..7596    -  CDS            resD (fragment): REDF_ECOLI - Also known as D. Protein inferred from homology: Swiss-Prot protein existence level 3. Acts as a repressor of transcription and as a site-specific resolvase that cleaves at the RfsF site. From Escherichia coli (strain K12).
   7712..7814    +  promoter       cat promoter: promoter of the E. coli cat gene encoding chloramphenicol acetyltransferase
   7815..8471    +  CDS            cat: CAT_ECOLX - Experimental evidence at protein level: Swiss-Prot protein existence level 1. This enzyme is an effector of chloramphenicol resistance in bacteria. From Escherichia coli. This protein is used as a marker in many commonly used cloning vectors, such as pACYC184.
>Addgene plasmid #79543 | pNR188 | depositor full sequence | sequence record 148755 | pNR188 sequence 8484 bps
TAAGTGCCCATTCAGCCAGTATAACCAGATAAAAAAAATCCTTAGCTTTCGCTAAGGATGATTTCTGTCA
GCCAGGAAGGTATAACAGGAAAAATTAAAGGGGAGATAAAATCCCCCCTTTTTGGTTAACTCGAGGATTC
GAAAAGGTGAAATCTCCTTTCACGGCCCATTCCTCATGGATGGGCCGTTTATTTCCCCGAGCCAGACGTC
CACCATACCTTCGATATTCGCGCCCACTCTCCCATTAGTCGGAGTGGATGTGTTGCGATTGCCCGCTAGA
TCAATGTGCACGACACTGCTCGATCCGCTCGCACATTGCCCGCTAGATCAATGTGTACGTCGAGTGCGGT
ATTCCTCTGGGCCGGCCGGCTTGTCGACGACGGCGCACTCCGTCGTCAGGATCATCCGGGCCGTGGTGCG
GATCTAGCTACCCGCACTTGAGTCCACGGCTGATGCCAACACAATTAACATCAGAATCAAGGTAAATGCT
TTTTGCTTTTTTTGCGGGCTCACTAGGGAATGGCGTCGTCCGTGACATTCTGTGCGGTCGGGGTTTGTAC
CGTACACCACTGAGTGCGCGGTGGTTGACCAGACAAACCACGACCAGCGGCTGTCTATGCCAGAAGTCGG
TCAGGTCGGAGTCCTAGGCGAGTTTTTATTTCGTTTATTAGAATTAAGGTAACTAAAAAACTCCTTTCGT
TCGCGCGACATGACATGCCGACACAATCTCCCTGCTCAGAACTTTTCGGATCAAGCTATGAAAAACGCAA
AGAGGGAACTAAACACTTGCAATAGCGCCAACCATGCACCATAGCCAGCCTGACAGTAGCCCGGCCGGCT
TGTCGACGACGGCGGTCTCCGTCGTCAGGATCATCCGGGCGCAGCTGAGAGCGACACAGTCCTGTACTTG
GGATGCTGGCGTTTAGTTTCTCGTTTCTTCTTCTTTTAACGAGAGAAAACGAGGAACTAACTTGGGGTGC
AGGTAGGCCATATTGTCTTCGGGGCCCCACTCGTCGTGGTTTGTCTGGTCAACCACCGCGGTCTCAGTGG
TGTACGGTACAAACCCCGACGAGGCGATAAGCTCGGCAAGGCTGATTACGCCTGCTCGTGTGATGCCAAC
ACAATTAACATCTCAATCAAGGTAAATGCTTTTTGCTTTTTTTGCCCGGATCTCCTTAGTGTAGGTTCCG
ACTCGCGCTTCGTCGACACAACTTTTCGGATCAAGCTATGAAGGACGCAAAGAGGGAACTAAACACTTCG
TCCCTGAGGCTGCAGTTCAGTACGATCGCACGCCCCATGAAAGGAGTTTTTTAGTTACCTTAATTGAAAT
AAACGAAATAAAAACTCGCCAGATCGACAGGTAGACCAGGTGCGGTGCGAATACGAGTCGTAGTTAGTTC
CTCGTTTTCTCTCGTTGGAAGAAGAAGAAACGAGAAACTAAAGCAATGCTGGTCTGGCTATGACTGCCTC
ACTCCTAGGGTGTAATAGGCACTAAAAGAGTGATATGGCACGCGCATGTGGAACGCCGTTAGAGGGTTGC
TGAGCCATCGTGGTCCTTAGACTCGGGAAAAACAAAAACCCGCCGAAGCGGGTTAAGTGCGGGGCGGCTA
GCCCGCCACCTAAGTTATGAGTCAGGAAAAAAGGCGACAGAGTAATCTGTCGCCTTTTTTCTTTGCTTGC
TTTGTAATCACTCGATGACCAAAAGTAAAAACCCGCCGAAGCGGGTTTTTACGTAAAACAGGTGAAACTG
ACGCTAGCCGGTCACATGTCAATACTTGCCCTTGACAGGCATTGATGGAATCGTAGTCTCACGCTGATAG
TCTGATCGACAATACAAGTGGGACCGTGGTCCCAGACCGATAATCAGACCGACAACACGAGTGGGATCGT
GGTCCCAGACTAATAATCAGACCGACGATACGAGTGGGACCGTGGTCCCAGACTAATAATCAGACCGACG
ATACGAGTGGGACCGTGGTTCCAGACTAATAATCAGACCGACGATACGAGTGGGACCGTGGTCCCAGACT
AATAATCAGACCGACGATACGAGTGGGACCATGGTCCCAGACTAATAATCAGACCGACGATACGAGTGGG
ACCGTGGTCCCAGTCTGATTATCAGACCGACGATACGAGTGGGACCGTGGTCCCAGACTAATAATCAGAC
CGACGATACGAGTGGGACCGTGGTCCCAGACTAATAATCAGACCGACGATACGAGTGGGACCGTGGTCCC
AGTCTGATTATCAGACCGACGATACAAGTGGAACAGTGGGCCCAGAGAGAATATTCAGGCCAGTTATGCT
TTCTGGCCTGTAACAAAGGACATTAAGTAAAGACAGATAAACGTAGACTAAAACGTGGTCGCATCAGGGT
GCTGGCTTTTCAAGTTCCTTAAGAATGGCCTCAATTTTCTCTATACACTCAGTTGGAACACGGGACCTGT
CCAGGTTAAGCACCATTTTATCGCCCTTATACAATACTGTCGCTCCAGGAGCAAACTGATGTCGTGAGCT
TAAACTAGTTCTTGATGCAGATGACGTTTTAAGCACAGAAGTTAAAAGAGTGATAACTTCTTCAGCTTCA
AATATCACCCCAGCTTTTTTCTGCTCATGAAGGTTAGATGCCTGCTGCTTAAGTAATTCCTCTTTATCTG
TAAAGGCTTTTTGAAGTGCATCACCTGACCGGGCAGATAGTTCACCGGGGTGAGAAAAAAGAGCAACAAC
TGATTTAGGCAATTTGGCGGTGTTGATACAGCGGGTAATAATCTTACGTGAAATATTTTCCGCATCAGCC
AGCGCAGAAATATTTCCAGCAAATTCATTCTGCAATCGGCTTGCATAACGCTGACCACGTTCATAAGCAC
TTGTTGGGCGATAATCGTTACCCAATCTGGATAATGCAGCCATCTGCTCATCATCCAGCTCGCCAACCAG
AACACGATAATCACTTTCGGTAAGTGCAGCAGCTTTACGACGGCGACTCCCATCGGCAATTTCTATGACA
CCAGATACTCTTCGACCGAACGCCGGTGTCTGTTGACCAGTCAGTAGAAAAGAAGGGATGAGATCATCCA
GTGCGTCCTCAGTAAGCAGCTCCTGGTCACGTTCATTACCTGACCATACCCGAGAGGTCTTCTCAACACT
ATCACCCCGGAGCACTTCAAGAGTAAACTTCACATCCCGACCACATACAGGCAAAGTAATGGCATTACCG
CGAGCCATTACTCCTACGCGCGCAATTAACGAATCCACCATCGGGGCAGCTGGTGTCGATAACGAAGTAT
CTTCAACCGGTTGAGTATTGAGCGTATGTTTTGGAATAACAGGCGCACGCTTCATTATCTAATCTCCCAG
CGTGGTTTAATCAGACGATCGAAAATTTCATTGCAGACAGGTTCCCAAATAGAAAGAGCATTTCTCCAGG
CACCAGTTGAAGAGCGTTGATCAATGGCCTGTTCAAAAACAGTTCTCATCCGGATCTGACCTTTACCAAC
TTCATCCGTTTCACGTACAACATTTTTTAGAACCATGCTTCCCCAGGCATCCCGAATTTGCTCCTCCATC
CACGGGGACTGAGAGCCATTACTATTGCTGTATTTGGTAAGCAAAATACGTACATCAGGCTCGAACCCTT
TAAGATCAACGTTCTTGAGCAGATCACGAAGCATATCGAAAAACTGCAGTGCGGAGGTGTAGTCAAACAA
CTCAGCAGGCGTGGGAACAATCAGCACATCAGCAGCACATACGACATTAATCGTGCCGATACCCAGGTTA
GGCGCGCTGTCAATAACTATGACATCATAGTCATGAGCAACAGTTTCAATGGCCAGTCGGAGCATCAGGT
GTGGATCGGTGGGCAGTTTACCTTCATCAAATTTGCCCATTAACTCAGTTTCAATACGGTGCAGAGCCAG
ACAGGAAGGAATAATGTCAAGCCCCGGCCAGCAAGTGGGCTTTATTGCATAAGTGACATCGTCCTTTTCC
CCAAGATAGAAAGGCAGGAGAGTGTCTTCTGCATGAATATGAAGATCTGGTACCCATCCGTGATACATTG
AGGCTGTTCCCTGGGGGTCGTTACCTTCCACGAGCAAAACACGTAGCCCCTTCAGAGCCAGATCCTGAGC
AAGATGAACAGAAACTGAGGTTTTGTAAACGCCACCTTTATGGGCAGCAACCCCGATCACCGGTGGAAAT
ACGTCTTCAGCACGTCGCAATCGCGTACCAAACACATCACGCATATGATTAATTTGTTCAATTGTATAAC
CAACACGTTGCTCAACCCGTCCTCGAATTTCCATATCCGGGTGCGGTAGTCGCCCTGCTTTCTCGGCATC
TCTGATAGCCTGAGAAGAAACCCCAACTAAATCCGCTGCTTCACCTATTCTCCAGCGCCGGGTTATTTTC
CTCGCTTCCGGGCTGTCATCATTAAACTGTGCAATGGCGATAGCCTTCGTCATTTCATGACCAGCGTTTA
TGCACTGGTTAAGTGTTTCCATGAGTTTCATTCTGAACATCCTTTAATCATTGCTTTGCGTTTTTTTATT
AAATCTTGCAATTTACTGCAAAGCAACAACAAAATCGCAAAGTCATCAAAAAACCGCAAAGTTGTTTAAA
ATAAGAGCAACACTACAAAAGGAGATAAGAAGAGCACATACCTCAGTCACTTATTATCACTAGCGCTCGC
CGCAGCCGTGTAACCGAGCATAGCGAGCGAACTGGCGAGGAAGCAAAGAAGAACTGTTCTGTCAGATAGC
TCTTACGCTCAGCGCAAGAAGAAATATCCACCGTGGGAAAAACTCCAGGTAGAGGTACACACGCGGATAG
CCAATTCAGAGTAATAAACTGTGATAATCAACCCTCATCAATGATGACGAACTAACCCCCGATATCAGGT
CACATGACGAAGGGAAAGAGAAGGAAATCAACTGTGACAAACTGCCCTCAAATTTGGCTTCCTTAAAAAT
TACAGTTCAAAAAGTATGAGAAAATCCATGCAGGCTGAAGGAAACAGCAAAACTGTGACAAATTACCCTC
AGTAGGTCAGAACAAATGTGACGAACCACCCTCAAATCTGTGACAGATAACCCTCAGACTATCCTGTCGT
CATGGAAGTGATATCGCGGAAGGAAAATACGATATGAGTCGTCTGGCGGCCTTTCTTTTTCTCAATGTAT
GAGAGGCGCATTGGAGTTCTGCTGTTGATCTCATTAACACAGACCTGCAGGAAGCGGCGGCGGAAGTCAG
GCATACGCTGGTAACTTTGAGGCAGCTGGTAACGCTCTATGATCCAGTCGATTTTCAGAGAGACGATGCC
TGAGCCATCCGGCTTACGATACTGACACAGGGATTCGTATAAACGCATGGCATACGGATTGGTGATTTCT
TTTGTTTCACTAAGCCGAAACTGCGTAAACCGGTTCTGTAACCCGATAAAGAAGGGAATGAGATATGGGT
TGATATGTACACTGTAAAGCCCTCTGGATGGACTGTGCGCACGTTTGATAAACCAAGGAAAAGATTCATA
GCCTTTTTCATCGCCGGCATCCTCTTCAGGGCGATAAAAAACCACTTCCTTCCCCGCGAAACTCTTCAAT
GCCTGCCGTATATCCTTACTGGCTTCCGCAGAGGTCAATCCGAATATTTCAGCATATTTAGCAACATGGA
TCTCGCAGATACCGTCATGTTCCTGTAGGGTGCCATCAGATTTTCTGATCTGGTCAACGAACAGATACAG
CATACGTTTTTGATCCCGGGAGAGACTATATGCCGCCTCAGTGAGGTCGTTTGACTGGACGATTCGCGGG
CTATTTTTACGTTTCTTGTGATTGATAACCGCTGTTTCCGCCATGACAGATCCATGTGAAGTGTGACAAG
TTTTTAGATTGTCACACTAAATAAAAAAGAGTCAATAAGCAGGGATAACTTTGTGAAAAAACAGCTTCTT
CTGAGGGCAATTTGTCACAGGGTTAAGGGCAATTTGTCACAGACAGGACTGTCATTTGAGGGTGATTTGT
CACACTGAAAGGGCAATTTGTCACAACACCTTCTCTAGAACCAGCATGGATAAAGGCCTACAAGGCGCTC
TAAAAAAGAAGATCTAAAAACTATAAAAAAAATAATTATAAAAATATCCCCGTGGATAAGTGGATAACCC
CAAGGGAAGTTTTTTCAGGCATCGTGTGTAAGCAGAATATATAAGTGCTGTTCCCTGGTGCTTCCTCGCT
CACTCGACCGGGAGGGTTCGAGAAGGGGGGGCACCCCCCTTCGGCGTGCGCGGTCACGCGCACAGGGCGC
AGCCCTGGTTAAAAACAAGGTTTATAAATATTGGTTTAAAAGCAGGTTAAAAGACAGGTTAGCGGTGGCC
GAAAAACGGGCGGAAACCCTTGCAAATGCTGGATTTTCTGCCTGTGGACAGCCCCTCAAATGTCAATAGG
TGCGCCCCTCATCTGTCAGCACTCTGCCCCTCAAGTGTCAAGGATCGCGCCCCTCATCTGTCAGTAGTCG
CGCCCCTCAAGTGTCAATACCGCAGGGCACTTATCCCCAGGCTTGTCCACATCATCTGTGGGAAACTCGC
GTAAAATCAGGCGTTTTCGCCGATTTGCGAGGCTGGCCAGCTCCACGTCGCCGGCCGAAATCGAGCCTGC
CCCTCATCTGTCAACGCCGCGCCGGGTGAGTCGGCCCCTCAAGTGTCAACGTCCGCCCCTCATCTGTCAG
TGAGGGCCAAGTTTTCCGCGAGGTATCCACAACGCCGGCGGCCGGCCGCGGTGTCTCGCACACGGCTTCG
ACGGCGTTTCTGGCGCGTTTGCAGGGCCATAGACGGCCGCCAGCCCAGCGGCGAGGGCAACCAGCCGAGG
GCTTCGCCCTGTCGCTCGACTGCGGCGAGCACTACTGGCTGTAAAAGGACAGACCACATCATGGTTCTGT
GTTCATTAGGTTGTTCTGTCCATTGCTGACATAATCCGCTCCACTTCAACGTAACACCGCACGAAGATTT
CTATTGTTCCTGAAGGCATATTCAAATCGTTTTCGTTACCGCTTGCAGGCATCATGACAGAACACTACTT
CCTATAAACGCTACACAGGCTCCTGAGATTAATAATGCGGATCTCTACGATAATGGGAGATTTTCCCGAC
TGTTTCGTTCGCTTCTCAGTGGATAACAGCCAGCTTCTCTGTTTAACAGACAAAAACAGCATATCCACTC
AGTTCCACATTTCCATATAAAGGCCAAGGCATTTATTCTCAGGATAATTGTTTCAGCATCGCAACCGCAT
CAGACTCCGGCATCGCAAACTGCACCCGGTGCCGGGCAGCCACATCCAGCGCAAAAACCTTCGTGTAGAC
TTCCGTTGAACTGATGGACTTATGTCCCATCAGGCTTTGCAGAACTTTCAGCGGTATACCGGCATACAGC
ATGTGCATCGCATAGGAATGGCGGAACGTATGTGGTGTGACCGGAACAGAGAACGTCACACCGTCAGCAG
CAGCGGCGGCAACCGCCTCCCCAATCCAGGTCCTGACCGTTCTGTCCGTCACTTCCCAGATCCGCGCTTT
CTCTGTCCTTCCTGTGCGACGGTTACGCCGCTCCATGAGCTTATCGCGAATAAATACCTGTGACGGAAGA
TCACTTCGCAGAATAAATAAATCCTGGTGTCCCTGTTGATACCGGGAAGCCCTGGGCCAACTTTTGGCGA
AAATGAGACGTTGATCGGCACGTAAGAGGTTCCAACTTTCACCATAATGAAATAAGATCACTACCGGGCG
TATTTTTTGAGTTATCGAGATTTTCAGGAGCTAAGGAAGCTAAAATGGAGAAAAAAATCACTGGATATAC
CACCGTTGATATATCCCAATGGCATCGTAAAGAACATTTTGAGGCATTTCAGTCAGTTGCTCAATGTACC
TATAACCAGACCGTTCAGCTGGATATTACGGCCTTTTTAAAGACCGTAAAGAAAAATAAGCACAAGTTTT
ATCCGGCCTTTATTCACATTCTTGCCCGCCTGATGAATGCTCATCCGGAATTTCGTATGGCAATGAAAGA
CGGTGAGCTGGTGATATGGGATAGTGTTCACCCTTGTTACACCGTTTTCCATGAGCAAACTGAAACGTTT
TCATCGCTCTGGAGTGAATACCACGACGATTTCCGGCAGTTTCTACACATATATTCGCAAGATGTGGCGT
GTTACGGTGAAAACCTGGCCTATTTCCCTAAAGGGTTTATTGAGAATATGTTTTTCGTCTCAGCCAATCC
CTGGGTGAGTTTCACCAGTTTTGATTTAAACGTGGCCAATATGGACAACTTCTTCGCCCCCGTTTTCACC
ATGGGCAAATATTATACGCAAGGCGACAAGGTGCTGATGCCGCTGGCGATTCAGGTTCATCATGCCGTTT
GTGATGGCTTCCATGTCGGCAGAATGCTTAATGAATTACAACAGTACTGCGATGAGTGGCAGGGCGGGGC
GTAAGACGTCTAAG
