>Addgene plasmid #79543 | pNR188 | addgene partial sequence | sequence record 167804 | CAT-F 5'-GTTTGTGATGGCTTCCATGTC-3'
AACCAGATAAAAAAAATCCTTAGCTTTCGCTAAGGATGATTTCTGTCAGCCAGGAAGGTATAACAGGAAA
AATTAAAGGGGAGATAAAATCCCCCCTTTTTGGTTAACTCGAGGATTCGAAAAGGTGAAATCTCCTTTCA
CGGCCCATTCCTCATGGATGGGCCGTTTATTTCCCCGAGCCAGACGTCCACCATACCTTCGATATTCGCG
CCCACTCTCCCATTAGTCGGAGTGGATGTGTTGCGATTGCCCGCTAGATCAATGTGCACGACACTGCTCG
ATCCGCTCGCACATTGCCCGCTAGATCAATGTGTACGTCGAGTGCGGTATTCCTCTGGGCCGGCCGGCTT
GTCGACGACGGCGCACTCCGTCGTCAGGATCATCCGGGCCGTGGTGCGGATCTAGCTACCCGCACTTGAG
TCCACGGCTGATGCCAACACAATTAACATCAGAATCAAGGTAAATGCTTTTTGCTTTTTTTGCGGGCTCA
CTAGGGAATGGCGTCGTCCGTGACATTCTGTGCGGTCGGG
